>Addgene plasmid #143525 | TFORF1572 | addgene full sequence | sequence record 400408 | Addgene NGS Result
TTAATGTAGTCTTATGCAATACTCTTGTAGTCTTGCAACATGGTAACGATGAGTTAGCAACATGCCTTAC
AAGGAGAGAAAAAGCACCGTGCATGCCGATTGGTGGAAGTAAGGTGGTACGATCGTGCCTTATTAGGAAG
GCAACAGACGGGTCTGACATGGATTGGACGAACCACTGAATTGCCGCATTGCAGAGATATTGTATTTAAG
TGCCTAGCTCGATACATAAACGGGTCTCTCTGGTTAGACCAGATCTGAGCCTGGGAGCTCTCTGGCTAAC
TAGGGAACCCACTGCTTAAGCCTCAATAAAGCTTGCCTTGAGTGCTTCAAGTAGTGTGTGCCCGTCTGTT
GTGTGACTCTGGTAACTAGAGATCCCTCAGACCCTTTTAGTCAGTGTGGAAAATCTCTAGCAGTGGCGCC
CGAACAGGGACTTGAAAGCGAAAGGGAAACCAGAGGAGCTCTCTCGACGCAGGACTCGGCTTGCTGAAGC
GCGCACGGCAAGAGGCGAGGGGCGGCGACTGGTGAGTACGCCAAAAATTTTGACTAGCGGAGGCTAGAAG
GAGAGAGATGGGTGCGAGAGCGTCAGTATTAAGCGGGGGAGAATTAGATCGCGATGGGAAAAAATTCGGT
TAAGGCCAGGGGGAAAGAAAAAATATAAATTAAAACATATAGTATGGGCAAGCAGGGAGCTAGAACGATT
CGCAGTTAATCCTGGCCTGTTAGAAACATCAGAAGGCTGTAGACAAATACTGGGACAGCTACAACCATCC
CTTCAGACAGGATCAGAAGAACTTAGATCATTATATAATACAGTAGCAACCCTCTATTGTGTGCATCAAA
GGATAGAGATAAAAGACACCAAGGAAGCTTTAGACAAGATAGAGGAAGAGCAAAACAAAAGTAAGACCAC
CGCACAGCAAGCGGCCGCTGATCTTCAGACCTGGAGGAGGAGATATGAGGGACAATTGGAGAAGTGAATT
ATATAAATATAAAGTAGTAAAAATTGAACCATTAGGAGTAGCACCCACCAAGGCAAAGAGAAGAGTGGTG
CAGAGAGAAAAAAGAGCAGTGGGAATAGGAGCTTTGTTCCTTGGGTTCTTGGGAGCAGCAGGAAGCACTA
TGGGCGCAGCGTCAATGACGCTGACGGTACAGGCCAGACAATTATTGTCTGGTATAGTGCAGCAGCAGAA
CAATTTGCTGAGGGCTATTGAGGCGCAACAGCATCTGTTGCAACTCACAGTCTGGGGCATCAAGCAGCTC
CAGGCAAGAATCCTGGCTGTGGAAAGATACCTAAAGGATCAACAGCTCCTGGGGATTTGGGGTTGCTCTG
GAAAACTCATTTGCACCACTGCTGTGCCTTGGAATGCTAGTTGGAGTAATAAATCTCTGGAACAGATTTG
GAATCACACGACCTGGATGGAGTGGGACAGAGAAATTAACAATTACACAAGCTTAATACACTCCTTAATT
GAAGAATCGCAAAACCAGCAAGAAAAGAATGAACAAGAATTATTGGAATTAGATAAATGGGCAAGTTTGT
GGAATTGGTTTAACATAACAAATTGGCTGTGGTATATAAAATTATTCATAATGATAGTAGGAGGCTTGGT
AGGTTTAAGAATAGTTTTTGCTGTACTTTCTATAGTGAATAGAGTTAGGCAGGGATATTCACCATTATCG
TTTCAGACCCACCTCCCAACCCCGAGGGGACCCATGCATTGCATCTCAATTAGTCAGCAACCAGGTGTGG
AAAGTCCCCAGGCTCCCCAGCAGGCAGAAGTATGCAAAGCATGCGTCTCAATTAGTCAGCAACCATAGTC
CCGCCCCTAACTCCGCCCATCCCGCCCCTAACTCCGCCCAGTTCCGCCCATTCTCCGCCCCATGGCTGAC
TAATTTTTTTTATTTATGCAGAGGCCGAGGCCGCCTCGGCCTCTGAGCTATTCCAGAAGTAGTGAGGAGG
CTTTTTTGGAGGCCTAGGCTTTTGCAAAAAGCTTTCTAGAGGTACCACCGGAGCTTACCATGACCGAGTA
CAAGCCCACGGTGCGCCTCGCCACCCGCGACGACGTCCCCAGGGCCGTACGCACCCTCGCCGCCGCGTTC
GCCGACTACCCCGCCACGCGCCACACCGTCGATCCGGACCGCCACATCGAGCGGGTCACCGAGCTGCAAG
AACTCTTCCTCACGCGCGTCGGGCTCGACATCGGCAAGGTGTGGGTCGCGGACGACGGCGCCGCCGTGGC
GGTCTGGACCACGCCGGAGAGCGTCGAAGCGGGGGCGGTGTTCGCCGAGATCGGCCCGCGCATGGCCGAG
TTGAGCGGTTCCCGGCTGGCCGCGCAGCAACAGATGGAAGGCCTCCTGGCGCCGCACCGGCCCAAGGAGC
CCGCGTGGTTCCTGGCCACCGTCGGCGTCTCGCCCGACCACCAGGGCAAGGGTCTGGGCAGCGCCGTCGT
GCTCCCCGGAGTGGAGGCGGCCGAGCGCGCCGGGGTGCCCGCCTTCCTGGAGACCTCCGCGCCCCGCAAC
CTCCCCTTCTACGAGCGGCTCGGCTTCACCGTCACCGCCGACGTCGAGGTGCCCGAAGGACCGCGCACCT
GGTGCATGACCCGCAAGCCCGGTGCCAGTTAACGAATTCTAGATCTTGAGACAAATGGCAGTATTCATCC
ACAATTTTAAAAGAAAAGGGGGGATTGGGGGGTACAGTGCAGGGGAAAGAATAGTAGACATAATAGCAAC
AGACATACAAACTAAAGAATTACAAAAACAAATTACAAAAATTCAAAATTTTCGGGTTTATTACAGGGAC
AGCAGAGATCCACTTTGGCGCCGGCTCGAGGCCTGCAGGTGCAAAGATGGATAAAGTTTTAAACAGAGAG
GAATCTTTGCAGCTAATGGACCTTCTAGGTCTTGAAAGGAGTGGGAATTGGCTCCGGTGCCCGTCAGTGG
GCAGAGCGCACATCGCCCACAGTCCCCGAGAAGTTGGGGGGAGGGGTCGGCAATTGAACCGGTGCCTAGA
GAAGGTGGCGCGGGGTAAACTGGGAAAGTGATGTCGTGTACTGGCTCCGCCTTTTTCCCGAGGGTGGGGG
AGAACCGTATATAAGTGCAGTAGTCGCCGTGAACGTTCTTTTTCGCAACGGGTTTGCCGCCAGAACACAG
GTAAGTGCCGTGTGTGGTTCCCGCGGGCCTGGCCTCTTTACGGGTTATGGCCCTTGCGTGCCTTGAATTA
CTTCCACCTGGCTGCAGTACGTGATTCTTGATCCCGAGCTTCGGGTTGGAAGTGGGTGGGAGAGTTCGAG
GCCTTGCGCTTAAGGAGCCCCTTCGCCTCGTGCTTGAGTTGAGGCCTGGCCTGGGCGCTGGGGCCGCCGC
GTGCGAATCTGGTGGCACCTTCGCGCCTGTCTCGCTGCTTTCGATAAGTCTCTAGCCATTTAAAATTTTT
GATGACCTGCTGCGACGCTTTTTTTCTGGCAAGATAGTCTTGTAAATGCGGGCCAAGATCTGCACACTGG
TATTTCGGTTTTTGGGGCCGCGGGCGGCGACGGGGCCCGTGCGTCCCAGCGCACATGTTCGGCGAGGCGG
GGCCTGCGAGCGCGGCCACCGAGAATCGGACGGGGGTAGTCTCAAGCTGGCCGGCCTGCTCTGGTGCCTG
GCCTCGCGCCGCCGTGTATCGCCCCGCCCTGGGCGGCAAGGCTGGCCCGGTCGGCACCAGTTGCGTGAGC
GGAAAGATGGCCGCTTCCCGGCCCTGCTGCAGGGAGCTCAAAATGGAGGACGCGGCGCTCGGGAGAGCGG
GCGGGTGAGTCACCCACACAAAGGAAAAGGGCCTTTCCGTCCTCAGCCGTCGCTTCATGTGACTCCACGG
AGTACCGGGCGCCGTCCAGGCACCTCGATTAGTTCTCGAGCTTTTGGAGTACGTCGTCTTTAGGTTGGGG
GGAGGGGTTTTATGCGATGGAGTTTCCCCACACTGAGTGGGTGGAGACTGAAGTTAGGCCAGCTTGGCAC
TTGATGTAATTCTCCTTGGAATTTGCCCTTTTTGAGTTTGGATCTTGGTTCATTCTCAAGCCTCAGACAG
TGGTTCAAAGTTTTTTTCTTCCATTTCAGGTGTCGTGAGGCTAGCACCGCCACCATGGGGGATATGAAGA
CCCCTGATTTTGATGACCTCCTTGCTGCCTTTGACATCCCTGACATTGATGCGAATGAAGCCATCCATTC
TGGGCCAGAAGAAAATGAGGGGCCTGGAGGCCCAGGGAAGCCAGAACCAGGTGTAGGAAGTGAATCTGAA
GACACAGCAGCAGCCTCTGCTGGGGATGGCCCTGGAGTTCCAGCCCAGGCCTCTGACCATGGCCTGCCAC
CGCCAGACATTTCTGTAGTCAGTGTCATTGTCAAGAACACTGTGTGTCCCGAGCAGTCTGAGGCCCTGGC
TGGAGGCTCAGCAGGAGACGGGGCCCAGGCTGCTGGGGTAACTAAAGAAGGGCCTGTGGGGCCTCATCGA
ATGCAGAATGGTTTTGGGAGCCCTGAACCTTCCCTCCCAGGAACTCCCCACTCTCCTGCTCCTCCCAGTG
GGGGCACCTGGAAAGAAAAAGGCATGGAAGGCAAAACTCCCTTGGACCTGTTTGCTCATTTTGGCCCTGA
GCCAGGGGACCACTCAGATCCGCTGCCTCCCTCTGCACCCTCTCCCACTCGGGAGGGGGCTCTGACCCCG
CCTCCTTTCCCCTCTTCCTTTGAGCTGGCCCAGGAGAATGGCCCAGGCATGCAGCCACCTGTTTCTTCCC
CACCATTGGGGGCCTTGAAGCAGGAGAGCTGCAGCCCCCATCATCCCCAGGTCCTAGCCCAACAAGGCTC
AGGCTCCAGCCCTAAGGCCACGGACATCCCTGCCAGTGCCTCGCCTCCCCCAGTTGCTGGGGTGCCCTTC
TTCAAGCAGTCTCCAGGGCACCAGAGCCCTCTTGCCTCCCCCAAAGTGCCCGTCTGTCAGCCCTTGAAGG
AAGAAGATGATGATGAGGGGCCAGTGGACAAGTCTTCCCCAGGAAGTCCCCAGAGTCCCTCTAGTGGGGC
CGAGGCTGCAGATGAGGACAGCAATGACTCCCCTGCCTCCAGCTCCTCTAGGCCTCTTAAGGTGCGGATC
AAGACCATTAAAACATCCTGCGGGAATATCACAAGGACTGTAACTCAGGTCCCCTCAGATCCTGATCCAC
CTGCCCCCTTGGCTGAGGGGGCCTTCTTGGCTGAGGCTAGCCTCTTGAAGCTGTCCCCTGCAACACCTAC
TTCTGAGGGTCCAAAGGTGGTGAGCGTACAGTTGGGTGATGGTACAAGGCTGAAAGGCACTGTGCTGCCT
GTGGCCACCATCCAGAACGCCAGTACTGCCATGCTGATGGCAGCCAGTGTGGCTCGCAAGGCTGTGGTGC
TGCCTGGGGGGACTGCCACCAGCCCTAAGATGATTGCTAAGAACGTGCTAGGCCTGGTGCCCCAAGCCCT
GCCTAAGGCTGACGGGCGGGCAGGGCTGGGGACTGGGGGACAGAAGGTGAATGGTGCCTCGGTGGTGATG
GTGCAACCTTCAAAGACAGCTACTGGGCCAAGTACAGGGGGCGGCACAGTGATATCACGGACCCAGTCCA
GCCTGGTGGAGGCCTTCAACAAGATCCTCAACAGCAAGAACCTGCTCCCTGCCTATAGGCCAAACCTGAG
CCCACCAGCTGAGGCTGGGCTGGCCCTGCCTCCCACCGGCTACCGCTGCCTGGAGTGTGGGGATGCCTTC
TCATTGGAGAAGAGCCTGGCACGGCACTATGACCGTCGGAGCATGCGCATCGAGGTCACCTGCAACCACT
GCGCCCGCCGCCTGGTCTTCTTCAACAAGTGCAGCCTGCTCCTGCATGCACGTGAACACAAGGACAAGGG
GCTCGTCATGCAGTGCTCACATTTGGTCATGAGGCCTGTAGCCCTTGACCAGATGGTGGGGCAGCCGGAC
ATCACACCGCTGCTGCCTGTAGCTGTCCCACCTGTCTCTGGACCTCTGGCCTTGCCTGCCTTGGGCAAGG
GTGAGGGGGCCATCACCTCCTCTGCCATTACTACAGTTGCTGCTGAGGCCCCTGTCCTGCCGCTCTCCAC
AGAGCCGCCTGCTGCCCCGGCCACCTCTGCTTACACATGCTTTCGCTGCCTGGAGTGCAAGGAACAGTGC
CGGGACAAGGCTGGCATGGCAGCTCACTTCCAGCAGCTCGGCCCCCCTGCCCCTGGGGCCACCAGCAATG
TGTGCCCAACCTGCCCCATGATGCTCCCCAATCGCTGCAGCTTCAGCGCCCACCAGCGCATGCATAAGAA
TCGACCCCCCCATGTCTGTCCTGAGTGTGGGGGCAACTTCCTGCAAGCCAATTTTCAGACCCATCTCCGG
GAGGCCTGTCTGCACGTCTCTCGCCGTGTAGGATACAGGTGCCCCAGCTGTTCAGTGGTGTTTGGGGGTG
TGAACTCCATCAAGTCCCACATCCAGACGTCGCACTGCGAGGTTTTCCACAAGTGCCCCATCTGCCCCAT
GGCCTTCAAGTCTGGGCCAAGTGCCCATGCCCACCTCTACTCCCAGCATCCCAGCTTCCAAACTCAGCAG
GCCAAGCTGATCTACAAGTGCGCCATGTGCGACACAGTCTTCACTCACAAACCCCTCCTCTCCTCACACT
TCGACCAGCACTTGCTGCCCCAGCGTGTCAGTGTCTTTAAGTGCCCGTCTTGTCCTCTGCTCTTTGCCCA
AAAAAGGACCATGCTGGAACATCTCAAGAACACCCATCAGTCTGGGCGCTTGGAGGAGACTGCTGGGAAA
GGGGCCGGGGGTGCCCTGCTGACCCCCAAGACTGAGCCTGAGGAGCTGGCTGTTTCTCAGGGAGGGGCAG
CCCCTGCTACTGAGGAGTCGTCTTCATCTTCAGAAGAGGAGGAAGTACCCAGCTCCCCTGAGCCCCCCCG
TCCAGCCAAACGGCCTCGGCGGGAACTAGGGAGCAAAGGCCTCAAGGGTGGGGGTGGGGGGCCTGGAGGC
TGGACCTGTGGCCTGTGTCACTCCTGGTTCCCTGAGCGTGATGAATACGTGGCCCACATGAAGAAGGAGC
ATGGCAAGTCAGTGAAAAAGTTCCCCTGTCGCCTGTGTGAGCGCTCCTTCTGCTCCGCCCCCAGCCTGAG
GCGCCATGTCAGAGTTAATCACGAGGGCATCAAGCGAGTTTACCCCTGCAGGTATTGCACAGAGGGAAAA
CGCACCTTCAGCAGCCGCCTGATCCTAGAGAAACATGTCCAGGTCCGGCACGGCTTGCAGCTTGGGGCCC
AGTCCCCTGGCCGGGGGACCACCTTGGCTCGGGGTTCCAGTGCCAGAGCCCAGGGGCCAGGTCGGAAACG
CCGCCAGTCTTCTGACTCTTGCAGTGAGGAGCCTGACAGCACGACACCGCCAGCCAAGTCCCCCAGGGGC
GGACCTGGATCTGGAGGCCATGGCCCTCTGCGCTACCGGAGCAGCAGCTCCACAGAACAGAGCCTCATGA
TGGGGTTGAGGGTGGAGGATGGTGCCCAGCAGTGCCTCGACTGTGGCTTGTGCTTTGCCTCCCCTGGCTC
CCTGAGCCGACACCGTTTCATCAGCCACAAGAAGAGACGGGGTGTGGGTAAAGCCAGTGCCCTGGGGCTG
GGGGATGGGGAGGAAGAGGCCCCTCCATCAAGGTCTGACCCCGATGGTGGAGACTCACCCCTGCCTGCTT
CTGGAGGCCCACTGACCTGTAAGGTCTGTGGCAAGAGCTGCGACAGCCCTCTAAACCTCAAGACCCACTT
CCGCACGCATGGCATGGCGTTCATCAGGGCTCGGCAGGGGGCTGTTGGGGACAACTAGTAATGAACTAGT
CCGTAACTTGAAAGTATTTCGATTTCTTGGCTTTATATATCTTGTGGAAAGGACGAAGCGGGAGGAGTAA
CGTAGCGCAGACGCGTTAAGTCGACAATCAACCTCTGGATTACAAAATTTGTGAAAGATTGACTGGTATT
CTTAACTATGTTGCTCCTTTTACGCTATGTGGATACGCTGCTTTAATGCCTTTGTATCATGCTATTGCTT
CCCGTATGGCTTTCATTTTCTCCTCCTTGTATAAATCCTGGTTGCTGTCTCTTTATGAGGAGTTGTGGCC
CGTTGTCAGGCAACGTGGCGTGGTGTGCACTGTGTTTGCTGACGCAACCCCCACTGGTTGGGGCATTGCC
ACCACCTGTCAGCTCCTTTCCGGGACTTTCGCTTTCCCCCTCCCTATTGCCACGGCGGAACTCATCGCCG
CCTGCCTTGCCCGCTGCTGGACAGGGGCTCGGCTGTTGGGCACTGACAATTCCGTGGTGTTGTCGGGGAA
ATCATCGTCCTTTCCTTGGCTGCTCGCCTGTGTTGCCACCTGGATTCTGCGCGGGACGTCCTTCTGCTAC
GTCCCTTCGGCCCTCAATCCAGCGGACCTTCCTTCCCGCGGCCTGCTGCCGGCTCTGCGGCCTCTTCCGC
GTCTTCGCCTTCGCCCTCAGACGAGTCGGATCTCCCTTTGGGCCGCCTCCCCGCGTCGACTTTAAGACCA
ATGACTTACAAGGCAGCTGTAGATCTTAGCCACTTTTTAAAAGAAAAGGGGGGACTGGAAGGGCTAATTC
ACTCCCAACGAAGACAAGATCTGCTTTTTGCTTGTACTGGGTCTCTCTGGTTAGACCAGATCTGAGCCTG
GGAGCTCTCTGGCTAACTAGGGAACCCACTGCTTAAGCCTCAATAAAGCTTGCCTTGAGTGCTTCAAGTA
GTGTGTGCCCGTCTGTTGTGTGACTCTGGTAACTAGAGATCCCTCAGACCCTTTTAGTCAGTGTGGAAAA
TCTCTAGCAGTACGTATAGTAGTTCATGTCATCTTATTATTCAGTATTTATAACTTGCAAAGAAATGAAT
ATCAGAGAGTGAGAGGAACTTGTTTATTGCAGCTTATAATGGTTACAAATAAAGCAATAGCATCACAAAT
TTCACAAATAAAGCATTTTTTTCACTGCATTCTAGTTGTGGTTTGTCCAAACTCATCAATGTATCTTATC
ATGTCTGGCTCTAGCTATCCCGCCCCTAACTCCGCCCATCCCGCCCCTAACTCCGCCCAGTTCCGCCCAT
TCTCCGCCCCATGGCTGACTAATTTTTTTTATTTATGCAGAGGCCGAGGCCGCCTCGGCCTCTGAGCTAT
TCCAGAAGTAGTGAGGAGGCTTTTTTGGAGGCCTAGGGACGTACCCAATTCGCCCTATAGTGAGTCGTAT
TACGCGCGCTCACTGGCCGTCGTTTTACAACGTCGTGACTGGGAAAACCCTGGCGTTACCCAACTTAATC
GCCTTGCAGCACATCCCCCTTTCGCCAGCTGGCGTAATAGCGAAGAGGCCCGCACCGATCGCCCTTCCCA
ACAGTTGCGCAGCCTGAATGGCGAATGGG
[124 nt withheld, positions 9410-9533]
C
[91 nt withheld, positions 9535-9625]
A
[49 nt withheld, positions 9627-9675]
CCTTTGACGTTGGAGTCCACGTTCTTT
[37 nt withheld, positions 9703-9739]
ACCCTATCTCGGTCTATTCTTTTGATTTATAAGGGATTTTGCCGATTTCGGCCTATTGGTTAAAAAATGA
GCTGATTTAACAAAAATTTAACGCGAATTTTAACAAAATATTAACGCTTACAATTTAGGTGGCACTTTTC
GGGGAAATGTGCGCGGAACCCCTATTTGTTTATTTTTCTAAATACATTCAAATATGTATCCGCTCATGAG
ACAATAACCCTGATAAATGCTTCAATAATATTGAAAAAGGAAGAGTATGAGTATTCAACATTTCCGTGTC
GCCCTTATTCCCTTTTTTGCGGCATTTTGCCTTCCTGTTTTTGCTCACCCAGAAACGCTGGTGAAAGTAA
AAGATGCTGAAGATCAGTTGGGTGCACGAGTGGGTTACATCGAACTGGATCTCAACAGCGGTAAGATCCT
TGAGAGTTTTCGCCCCGAAGAACGTTTTCCAATGATGAGCACTTTTAAAGTTCTGCTATGTGGCGCGGTA
TTATCCCGTATTGACGCCGGGCAAGAGCAACTCGGTCGCCGCATACACTATTCTCAGAATGACTTGGTTG
AGTACTCACCAGTCACAGAAAAGCATCTTACGGATGGCATGACAGTAAGAGAATTATGCAGTGCTGCCAT
AACCATGAGTGATAACACTGCGGCCAACTTACTTCTGACAACGATCGGAGGACCGAAGGAGCTAACCGCT
TTTTTGCACAACATGGGGGATCATGTAACTCGCCTTGATCGTTGGGAACCGGAGCTGAATGAAGCCATAC
CAAACGACGAGCGTGACACCACGATGCCTGTAGCAATGGCAACAACGTTGCGCAAACTATTAACTGGCGA
ACTACTTACTCTAGCTTCCCGGCAACAATTAATAGACTGGATGGAGGCGGATAAAGTTGCAGGACCACTT
CTGCGCTCGGCCCTTCCGGCTGGCTGGTTTATTGCTGATAAATCTGGAGCCGGTGAGCGTGGGTCTCGCG
GTATCATTGCAGCACTGGGGCCAGATGGTAAGCCCTCCCGTATCGTAGTTATCTACACGACGGGGAGTCA
GGCAACTATGGATGAACGAAATAGACAGATCGCTGAGATAGGTGCCTCACTGATTAAGCATTGGTAACTG
TCAGACCAAGTTTACTCATATATACTTTAGATTGATTTAAAACTTCATTTTTAATTTAAAAGGATCTAGG
TGAAGATCCTTTTTGATAATCTCATGACCAAAATCCCTTAACGTGAGTTTTCGTTCCACTGAGCGTCAGA
CCCCGTAGAAAAGATCAAAGGATCTTCTTGAGATCCTTTTTTTCTGCGCGTAATCTGCTGCTTGCAAACA
AAAAAACCACCGCTACCAGCGGTGGTTTGTTTGCCGGATCAAGAGCTACCAACTCTTTTTCCGAAGGTAA
CTGGCTTCAGCAGAGCGCAGATACCAAATACTGTTCTTCTAGTGTAGCCGTAGTTAGGCCACCACTTCAA
GAACTCTGTAGCACCGCCTACATACCTCGCTCTGCTAATCCTGTTACCAGTGGCTGCTGCCAGTGGCGAT
AAGTCGTGTCTTACCGGGTTGGACTCAAGACGATAGTTACCGGATAAGGCGCAGCGGTCGGGCTGAACGG
GGGGTTCGTGCACACAGCCCAGCTTGGAGCGAACGACCTACACCGAACTGAGATACCTACAGCGTGAGCT
ATGAGAAAGCGCCACGCTTCCCGAAGGGAGAAAGGCGGACAGGTATCCGGTAAGCGGCAGGGTCGGAACA
GGAGAGCGCACGAGGGAGCTTCCAGGGGGAAACGCCTGGTATCTTTATAGTCCTGTCGGGTTTCGCCACC
TCTGACTTGAGCGTCGATTTTTGTGATGCTCGTCAGGGGGGCGGAGCCTATGGAAAAACGCCAGCAACGC
GGCCTTTTTACGGTTCCTGGCCTTTTGCTGGCCTTTTGCTCACATGTTCTTTCCTGCGTTATCCCCTGAT
TCTGTGGATAACCGTATTACCGCCTTTGAGTGAGCTGATACCGCTCGCCGCAGCCGAACGACCGAGCGCA
GCGAGTCAGTGAGCGAGGAAGCGGAAGAGCGCCCAATACGCAAACCGCCTCTCCCCGCGCGTTGGCCGAT
TCATTAATGCAGCTGGCACGACAGGTTTCCCGACTGGAAAGCGGGCAGTGAGCGCAACGCAATTAATGTG
AGTTAGCTCACTCATTAGGCACCCCAGGCTTTACACTTTATGCTTCCGGCTCGTATGTTGTGTGGAATTG
TGAGCGGATAACAATTTCACACAGGAAACAGCTATGACCATGATTACGCCAAGCGCGCAATTAACCCTCA
CTAAAGGGAACAAAAGCTGGAGCTGCAAGC
Features (pLannotate 1.2.2; 31 found; start..end, strand, type, name):
      5..231     +  promoter       RSV promoter: Rous sarcoma virus enhancer/promoter
    232..412     +  LTR            5' LTR (truncated): truncated 5' long terminal repeat (LTR) from HIV-1
    459..584     +  misc_feature   HIV-1 Ψ: packaging signal of human immunodeficiency virus type 1
    568..931     +  CDS            HIV-1 gag (fragment): gag protein from human immunodeficiency virus 1; gag
   1077..1310    +  misc_feature   RRE: The Rev response element (RRE) of HIV-1 allows for Rev-dependent mRNA export from the nucleus to the cytoplasm.
   1687..1713    +  CDS            Rev (fragment): human immunodeficiency virus 1 (HIV-1) Rev protein; rev; enhances nuclear export of unspliced and incompletely spliced viral mRNAs
   1720..1743    +  promoter       SV40 promoter (fragment): SV40 early promoter
   1744..1815    +  promoter       SV40 promoter (fragment): SV40 enhancer and early promoter
   1839..1974    +  rep_origin     SV40 ori: SV40 origin of replication
   2020..2616    +  CDS            PuroR (fragment): puromycin N-acetyltransferase; pac from Streptomyces; confers resistance to puromycin
   2665..2782    +  misc_feature   cPPT/CTS: central polypurine tract and central termination sequence of HIV-1
   2847..2913    +  CDS            small t antigen (fragment): SV40 (simian virus 40) small t antigen
   2920..4098    +  promoter       EF-1α promoter: strong constitutive promoter for human elongation factor EF-1α
   4115..7825    +  CDS            ZNF687: ZN687_HUMAN - Also known as KIAA1441. Experimental evidence at protein level: Swiss-Prot protein existence level 1. May be involved in transcriptional regulation. From Homo sapiens (Human).
   7841..7894    +  promoter       U6 promoter (fragment): RNA polymerase III promoter for human U6 snRNA
   7936..8524    +  misc_feature   WPRE: woodchuck hepatitis virus posttranscriptional regulatory element
   8575..8594    +  misc_feature   cPPT/CTS (fragment): central polypurine tract and central termination sequence of HIV-1
   8596..8829    +  LTR            3' LTR (ΔU3): self-inactivating 3' long terminal repeat (LTR) from HIV-1
   8907..9028    +  polyA_signal   SV40 poly(A) signal: SV40 polyadenylation signal
   9068..9203    +  rep_origin     SV40 ori: SV40 origin of replication
   9224..9242    -  promoter       T7 promoter: promoter for bacteriophage T7 RNA polymerase
   9250..9405    +  CDS            lacZα (fragment): LacZα fragment of β-galactosidase; lacZ fragment
   9410..9838    +  rep_origin     f1 ori (sequence partly withheld): f1 bacteriophage origin of replication; arrow indicates direction of (+) strand synthesis
   9891..9995    +  promoter       AmpR promoter: bla
   9996..10856   +  CDS            AmpR: β-lactamase; bla; confers resistance to ampicillin, carbenicillin, and related antibiotics
  11027..11615   +  rep_origin     ori: high-copy-number ColE1/pMB1/pBR322/pUC origin of replication
  11798..11890   +  CDS            lacI (fragment): lac repressor; lacI; The lac repressor binds to the lac operator to inhibit transcription in E. coli. This inhibition can be relieved by adding lactose or isopropyl-β-D-thiogalactopyranoside (IPTG).
  11903..11924   +  protein_bind   CAP binding site: CAP binding activates transcription in the presence of cAMP. E. coli catabolite activator protein
  11939..11969   +  promoter       lac promoter: promoter for the E. coli lac operon
  11973..11995   +  protein_bind   lac operator (fragment): The lac repressor binds to the lac operator to inhibit transcription in E. coli. This inhibition can be relieved by adding lactose or isopropyl-β-D-thiogalactopyranoside (IPTG). lac repressor encoded by lacI
  12038..12056   +  promoter       T3 promoter: promoter for bacteriophage T3 RNA polymerase
