[The description below was written by a language model from this plasmid's Addgene catalogue record and pLannotate feature annotations shown in this document.]
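Description:
TFORF1572 is a lentiviral mammalian expression plasmid built on the pLX_TRC317 backbone, carrying the human zinc-finger protein ZNF687 as one member of a barcoded transcription factor ORF collection. In bacteria it is maintained through a high-copy ColE1/pUC-type origin and ampicillin resistance (β-lactamase); an f1 origin and remnants of a lac/lacZα cloning region with T7 and T3 promoters are also present in the backbone. The depositor notes that the plasmid can recombine, which is common for LTR-containing vectors.

The viral portion has a third-generation, self-inactivating layout. An RSV promoter drives a truncated HIV-1 5' LTR, followed by the Ψ packaging signal with a gag fragment, the Rev response element for Rev-dependent nuclear export of the genomic RNA, a cPPT/CTS element, and a ΔU3 3' LTR, with an SV40 polyadenylation signal downstream. Within the transferred region there are two expression units. An SV40 early promoter/origin segment precedes the puromycin N-acetyltransferase gene, allowing selection of transduced cells. The EF-1α promoter then drives constitutive expression of the ZNF687 ORF, with a WPRE downstream to enhance transcript stability and expression. No epitope tag or fluorescent reporter is annotated.

According to the record, each ORF in the collection is paired with a unique 24-bp barcode. The barcode is not annotated in the feature table, so its position cannot be stated from it, and the short U6 promoter fragment annotated just after the ORF has no stated function. The construct is intended for overexpressing transcription factors, individually or in pooled screens such as directed differentiation studies, where barcode sequencing identifies which factor each cell received.
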