Addgene plasmid #143525: TFORF1572
Purpose: Lentiviral vector for overexpressing transcription factor ORFs with unique 24-bp barcodes. Barcodes facilitate identification of transcription factors in pooled screens.
Depositing lab: Feng Zhang. Depositing organization: Broad Institute. Publication: A transcription factor atlas of directed differentiation. Joung J, Ma S, Tay T, Geiger-Schuller KR, Kirchgatterer PC, Verdine VK, Guo B, Arias-Garcia MA, Allen WE, Singh A, Kuksenko O, Abudayyeh OO, Gootenberg JS, Fu Z, Macrae RK, Buenrostro JD, Regev A, Zhang F. Cell. 2023 Jan 5;186(1):209-229.e26. doi: 10.1016/j.cell.2022.11.026. PubMed 36608654.
Backbone
  Vector backbone: pLX_TRC317
  Backbone manufacturer: Broad Institute Genetic Perturbation Platform
  Backbone size w/o insert (bp): 8264
  Vector type: Mammalian Expression, Lentiviral
  Selectable markers: Puromycin
Growth in bacteria
  Bacterial resistance: Ampicillin, 100 μg/mL
  Growth temperature: 37°C
  Growth strain: NEB Stable
  Copy number: High Copy
Gene/Insert
  Gene/Insert name: ZNF687
  Species: H. sapiens (human)
  Insert size (bp): 3815
  Entrez Gene: ZNF687 (a.k.a. KIAA1441, RP11-126K1.3, DKFZp781I1719)
  Promoter: EF1a
  Cloning method: Unknown
  Sequencing primers: 5′ GGGTGGAGACTGAAGTTAGGCCAG; 3′ CACATAGCGTAAAAGGAGCAACATAG
Terms and licenses: Academic/Nonprofit Terms; Industry Terms: Not Available to Industry
Depositor comments: NM_001304764,XM_011509812,XM_011509813,NM_020832,NM_001304763,ENST00000336715,ENST00000324048 . The transcription factor ORF portion of this plasmid was synthesized by Genewiz. Please test multiple small colonies in case of plasmid recombination. To make this collection available in a timely manner, a portion of this collection was not fully sequenced by Addgene. If an Addgene verified full plasmid sequence is not available, please contact us prior to placing an order to request the full sequence.
How to cite: TFORF1572 was a gift from Feng Zhang (Addgene plasmid # 143525 ; http://n2t.net/addgene:143525 ; RRID:Addgene_143525)
