>Addgene plasmid #143525 | TFORF1572 | depositor partial sequence | sequence record 282705 | Insert
ACCGCCACCATGGGGGATATGAAGACCCCTGATTTTGATGACCTCCTTGCTGCCTTTGACATCCCTGACA
TTGATGCGAATGAAGCCATCCATTCTGGGCCAGAAGAAAATGAGGGGCCTGGAGGCCCAGGGAAGCCAGA
ACCAGGTGTAGGAAGTGAATCTGAAGACACAGCAGCAGCCTCTGCTGGGGATGGCCCTGGAGTTCCAGCC
CAGGCCTCTGACCATGGCCTGCCACCGCCAGACATTTCTGTAGTCAGTGTCATTGTCAAGAACACTGTGT
GTCCCGAGCAGTCTGAGGCCCTGGCTGGAGGCTCAGCAGGAGACGGGGCCCAGGCTGCTGGGGTAACTAA
AGAAGGGCCTGTGGGGCCTCATCGAATGCAGAATGGTTTTGGGAGCCCTGAACCTTCCCTCCCAGGAACT
CCCCACTCTCCTGCTCCTCCCAGTGGGGGCACCTGGAAAGAAAAAGGCATGGAAGGCAAAACTCCCTTGG
ACCTGTTTGCTCATTTTGGCCCTGAGCCAGGGGACCACTCAGATCCGCTGCCTCCCTCTGCACCCTCTCC
CACTCGGGAGGGGGCTCTGACCCCGCCTCCTTTCCCCTCTTCCTTTGAGCTGGCCCAGGAGAATGGCCCA
GGCATGCAGCCACCTGTTTCTTCCCCACCATTGGGGGCCTTGAAGCAGGAGAGCTGCAGCCCCCATCATC
CCCAGGTCCTAGCCCAACAAGGCTCAGGCTCCAGCCCTAAGGCCACGGACATCCCTGCCAGTGCCTCGCC
TCCCCCAGTTGCTGGGGTGCCCTTCTTCAAGCAGTCTCCAGGGCACCAGAGCCCTCTTGCCTCCCCCAAA
GTGCCCGTCTGTCAGCCCTTGAAGGAAGAAGATGATGATGAGGGGCCAGTGGACAAGTCTTCCCCAGGAA
GTCCCCAGAGTCCCTCTAGTGGGGCCGAGGCTGCAGATGAGGACAGCAATGACTCCCCTGCCTCCAGCTC
CTCTAGGCCTCTTAAGGTGCGGATCAAGACCATTAAAACATCCTGCGGGAATATCACAAGGACTGTAACT
CAGGTCCCCTCAGATCCTGATCCACCTGCCCCCTTGGCTGAGGGGGCCTTCTTGGCTGAGGCTAGCCTCT
TGAAGCTGTCCCCTGCAACACCTACTTCTGAGGGTCCAAAGGTGGTGAGCGTACAGTTGGGTGATGGTAC
AAGGCTGAAAGGCACTGTGCTGCCTGTGGCCACCATCCAGAACGCCAGTACTGCCATGCTGATGGCAGCC
AGTGTGGCTCGCAAGGCTGTGGTGCTGCCTGGGGGGACTGCCACCAGCCCTAAGATGATTGCTAAGAACG
TGCTAGGCCTGGTGCCCCAAGCCCTGCCTAAGGCTGACGGGCGGGCAGGGCTGGGGACTGGGGGACAGAA
GGTGAATGGTGCCTCGGTGGTGATGGTGCAACCTTCAAAGACAGCTACTGGGCCAAGTACAGGGGGCGGC
ACAGTGATATCACGGACCCAGTCCAGCCTGGTGGAGGCCTTCAACAAGATCCTCAACAGCAAGAACCTGC
TCCCTGCCTATAGGCCAAACCTGAGCCCACCAGCTGAGGCTGGGCTGGCCCTGCCTCCCACCGGCTACCG
CTGCCTGGAGTGTGGGGATGCCTTCTCATTGGAGAAGAGCCTGGCACGGCACTATGACCGTCGGAGCATG
CGCATCGAGGTCACCTGCAACCACTGCGCCCGCCGCCTGGTCTTCTTCAACAAGTGCAGCCTGCTCCTGC
ATGCACGTGAACACAAGGACAAGGGGCTCGTCATGCAGTGCTCACATTTGGTCATGAGGCCTGTAGCCCT
TGACCAGATGGTGGGGCAGCCGGACATCACACCGCTGCTGCCTGTAGCTGTCCCACCTGTCTCTGGACCT
CTGGCCTTGCCTGCCTTGGGCAAGGGTGAGGGGGCCATCACCTCCTCTGCCATTACTACAGTTGCTGCTG
AGGCCCCTGTCCTGCCGCTCTCCACAGAGCCGCCTGCTGCCCCGGCCACCTCTGCTTACACATGCTTTCG
CTGCCTGGAGTGCAAGGAACAGTGCCGGGACAAGGCTGGCATGGCAGCTCACTTCCAGCAGCTCGGCCCC
CCTGCCCCTGGGGCCACCAGCAATGTGTGCCCAACCTGCCCCATGATGCTCCCCAATCGCTGCAGCTTCA
GCGCCCACCAGCGCATGCATAAGAATCGACCCCCCCATGTCTGTCCTGAGTGTGGGGGCAACTTCCTGCA
AGCCAATTTTCAGACCCATCTCCGGGAGGCCTGTCTGCACGTCTCTCGCCGTGTAGGATACAGGTGCCCC
AGCTGTTCAGTGGTGTTTGGGGGTGTGAACTCCATCAAGTCCCACATCCAGACGTCGCACTGCGAGGTTT
TCCACAAGTGCCCCATCTGCCCCATGGCCTTCAAGTCTGGGCCAAGTGCCCATGCCCACCTCTACTCCCA
GCATCCCAGCTTCCAAACTCAGCAGGCCAAGCTGATCTACAAGTGCGCCATGTGCGACACAGTCTTCACT
CACAAACCCCTCCTCTCCTCACACTTCGACCAGCACTTGCTGCCCCAGCGTGTCAGTGTCTTTAAGTGCC
CGTCTTGTCCTCTGCTCTTTGCCCAAAAAAGGACCATGCTGGAACATCTCAAGAACACCCATCAGTCTGG
GCGCTTGGAGGAGACTGCTGGGAAAGGGGCCGGGGGTGCCCTGCTGACCCCCAAGACTGAGCCTGAGGAG
CTGGCTGTTTCTCAGGGAGGGGCAGCCCCTGCTACTGAGGAGTCGTCTTCATCTTCAGAAGAGGAGGAAG
TACCCAGCTCCCCTGAGCCCCCCCGTCCAGCCAAACGGCCTCGGCGGGAACTAGGGAGCAAAGGCCTCAA
GGGTGGGGGTGGGGGGCCTGGAGGCTGGACCTGTGGCCTGTGTCACTCCTGGTTCCCTGAGCGTGATGAA
TACGTGGCCCACATGAAGAAGGAGCATGGCAAGTCAGTGAAAAAGTTCCCCTGTCGCCTGTGTGAGCGCT
CCTTCTGCTCCGCCCCCAGCCTGAGGCGCCATGTCAGAGTTAATCACGAGGGCATCAAGCGAGTTTACCC
CTGCAGGTATTGCACAGAGGGAAAACGCACCTTCAGCAGCCGCCTGATCCTAGAGAAACATGTCCAGGTC
CGGCACGGCTTGCAGCTTGGGGCCCAGTCCCCTGGCCGGGGGACCACCTTGGCTCGGGGTTCCAGTGCCA
GAGCCCAGGGGCCAGGTCGGAAACGCCGCCAGTCTTCTGACTCTTGCAGTGAGGAGCCTGACAGCACGAC
ACCGCCAGCCAAGTCCCCCAGGGGCGGACCTGGATCTGGAGGCCATGGCCCTCTGCGCTACCGGAGCAGC
AGCTCCACAGAACAGAGCCTCATGATGGGGTTGAGGGTGGAGGATGGTGCCCAGCAGTGCCTCGACTGTG
GCTTGTGCTTTGCCTCCCCTGGCTCCCTGAGCCGACACCGTTTCATCAGCCACAAGAAGAGACGGGGTGT
GGGTAAAGCCAGTGCCCTGGGGCTGGGGGATGGGGAGGAAGAGGCCCCTCCATCAAGGTCTGACCCCGAT
GGTGGAGACTCACCCCTGCCTGCTTCTGGAGGCCCACTGACCTGTAAGGTCTGTGGCAAGAGCTGCGACA
GCCCTCTAAACCTCAAGACCCACTTCCGCACGCATGGCATGGCGTTCATCAGGGCTCGGCAGGGGGCTGT
TGGGGACAACTAGTAATGAACTAGTCCGTAACTTGAAAGTATTTCGATTTCTTGGCTTTATATATCTTGT
GGAAAGGACGAAGCGGGAGGAGTAACGTAGCGCAG
