>Addgene plasmid #143525 | TFORF1572 | depositor partial sequence | sequence record 282706 | Barcode
AGCGGGAGGAGTAACGTAGCGCAG
